>Addgene plasmid #32824 | HA-AMOT p130 Y287A | addgene partial sequence | sequence record 39319 | CMV-F 5'-CGCAAATGGGCGGTAGGCGTG-3'
TCTCTGGCTACTAGAGAACCCACTGCTTACTGGCTTATCGAAATTAATACGACTCACTATAGGGAGACCC
AAGCTTGCCATGGCCTACCCATACGATGTTCCTGACTATGCGGGCTATCCCTATGACGTCCCGGACTATG
CAGGATCCATGAGAAATTCTGACGAACAGCCAAGTGGAGGGACCACGGTATTGCAGCGTTTGCTACAAGA
GCAGCTTCGCTATGGCAATCCTAGTGAGAATCGCAGCCTGCTTGCCATACACCAGCAAGCCACAGGGAAT
GGCCCTCCTTTCCCCAGTGGCAGTGGGAACCCGGGCCCTCAGAGTGATGTGTTGAGTCCCCAAGACCACC
ACCAACAGCTTGTGGCTCATGCTGCTCGACAAGAACCCCAGGGGCAGGAAATCCAGTCAGAAAACCTCAT
CATGGAGAAGCAGCTGTCTCCTCGAATGCAAAATAATGAAGAACTCCCGACCTATGAAGAAGCCAAGGTC
CAGTCCCAGTACTTTCGGGGCCAACAGCATGCCAGTGTTGGAGCTGCCTTCTATGTCACTGGAGTCACCA
ACCAGAAGATGAGGACTGAGGGACGCCCATCAGTTCAGCGGCTCAATCCTGGAAAGATGCACCAAGATGA
GGGACTCAGAGACCTTAAGCAAGGGCATGTCCGTTCCTTGAGTGAACGACTAATGCAGATGTCACTGGCC
ACCAGTGGAGTTAAGGCCCATCCACCTGTTACCAGTGCTCCCCTCTCCCCACCACAACCCAATGACCTCT
ACAAGAATCCCACAAGTTCCAGTGAATTCTACAAGGCCCAAGGGCCACTTCCTAACCAGCATAGCCTGAA
GGGCATGGAACACCGAGGCCCCCCACCAGAATATCCCTTCAAGGGCATGCCACCCCAATCTGTAGTGTGC
AAGCCCCAAGAGCCAGGGCACTTCTATAGTGAGCATCGCCTGAACCAGCCAGGGAGAACAG
