>Addgene plasmid #32824 | HA-AMOT p130 Y287A | addgene partial sequence | sequence record 39321 | hAMOT-F1 (5' TAAGGCCCATCCACCTGTTA 3')
TGAACCTCTACAGAATCCCACAAGTTCCAGTGAATTCTACAAGGCCCAAGGGCCACTTCCTAACCAGCAT
AGCCTGAAGGGCATGGAACACCGAGGCCCCCCACCAGAATATCCCTTCAAGGGCATGCCACCCCAATCTG
TAGTGTGCAAGCCCCAAGAGCCAGGGCACTTCTATAGTGAGCATCGCCTGAACCAGCCAGGGAGAACAGA
GGGGCAACTGATGAGGTATCAGCATCCCCCTGAGGCTGGAGCAGCCAGGCCAGCGCAGGACATCTCATTG
CCATTGTCAGCCAGGAACTCGCAGCCTCACAGCCCTACTTCTTCTCTGACCTCTGGGGGGTCCTTGCCCT
TGCTACAATCTCCACCATCCACTAGATTGTCTCCTGCCCGACACCCCTTGGTCCCAAACCAGGGAGACCA
TTCAGCTCACCTGCCTAGGCCGCAGCAGCATTTCCTTCCTAATCAGGCTCACCAGGGGGATCATTACCGT
CTCTCCCAACCTGGCCTGAGTCAGCAGCAGCAGCAACAGCAGCAGCAGCACCATCATCACCATCACCACC
AACAACAGCAGCAGCAGCAGCCACAGCAGCAGCCAGGAGAAGCCTATTCAGCTATGCCTCGGGCTCAGCC
ATCCTCTGCTTCTTATCAGCCAGTGCCAGCAGACCCTTTTGCCATTGTTTCCAGAGCCCAGCAGATGGTT
GAGATCCTCTCAGACGAGAACCGGAACTTGAGGCAAGAGTTGGAAGGATGCTATGAGAAGGTGGCAAGAC
TGCAGAAGGTGGAGACAGAAATCCAGCGCGTCTCGGAGGCATATGAGAACCTCGTGAAGTCATCCTCCAA
AAGAGAGGCCCTAGAGAAAGCCATGAGAAACAAGCTAGAG
