[The description below was written by a language model from this plasmid's Addgene catalogue record.]
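Description:
HA-AMOT p130 Y287A is a mammalian expression plasmid built on pcDNA-HA, a lab-modified pcDNA-type backbone of about 5.4 kb (without insert) that supplies an N-terminal HA epitope tag. It is propagated in E. coli under ampicillin selection; the copy number is recorded as unknown, and the record does not list the origin of replication or any mammalian selection marker. No feature table accompanies the entry, so the description rests on the catalogue fields alone.

The insert is the human AMOT cDNA encoding the p130 isoform of angiomotin, expressed from the CMV promoter as an HA-tagged fusion. The use of a BGH reverse sequencing primer suggests a bovine growth hormone polyadenylation region downstream of the insert, as is typical of pcDNA vectors, although this is not stated explicitly. The coding sequence carries two substitutions. Y287A is the intended point mutation that gives the construct its name. E5D is a background change that the depositors note is present in all of their AMOT p130 cDNAs and, according to them, has no effect on function. The insert was introduced by restriction cloning, but the sites used are not recorded.

The plasmid comes from work identifying angiomotin as a Hippo pathway component that inhibits the YAP oncoprotein. It is suited to transient expression in mammalian cells, where the HA tag allows detection or immunoprecipitation of the mutant protein for comparison with wild-type AMOT p130. The record does not state the specific functional consequence of the Y287A change.
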