Addgene plasmid #32824: HA-AMOT p130 Y287A
Depositing lab: Kunliang Guan. Depositing organization: University of California, San Diego (UCSD). Publication: Angiomotin is a novel Hippo pathway component that inhibits YAP oncoprotein. Zhao B, Li L, Lu Q, Wang LH, Liu CY, Lei Q, Guan KL. Genes Dev. 2011 Jan 1;25(1):51-63. 10.1101/gad.2000111 PubMed 21205866.
Backbone
  Vector backbone: pcDNA-HA
  Backbone manufacturer: Guan lab
  Backbone size w/o insert (bp): 5400
  Vector type: Mammalian Expression
Growth in bacteria
  Bacterial resistance: Ampicillin, 100 μg/mL
  Growth temperature: 37°C
  Growth strain: DH5alpha
  Copy number: Unknown
Gene/Insert
  Gene/Insert name: AMOT p130
  Species: H. sapiens (human)
  Mutation: E5D, Y287A
  Entrez Gene: AMOT
  Promoter: CMV
  Tag / fusion protein: HA (N terminal on backbone)
  Cloning method: Restriction Enzyme; 5′ cloning site NA (unknown if destroyed); 3′ cloning site NA (unknown if destroyed)
  Sequencing primers: 5′ CMV-F; 3′ BGH-rev
Terms and licenses: Academic/Nonprofit Terms; Industry Terms: Not Available to Industry
Depositor comments: E5D is present in all Guan lab AMOT p130 cDNAs. According to the depositing lab, it has no effect on function.
How to cite: HA-AMOT p130 Y287A was a gift from Kunliang Guan (Addgene plasmid # 32824 ; http://n2t.net/addgene:32824 ; RRID:Addgene_32824)
